Addgene plasmid #10910: pCI-Neo HA-hSki
Depositing lab: Bob Weinberg. Publication: SnoN and Ski protooncoproteins are rapidly degraded in response to transforming growth factor beta signaling. Sun Y, Liu X, Ng-Eaton E, Lodish HF, Weinberg RA. Proc Natl Acad Sci U S A. 1999 Oct 26. 96(22):12442-7. 10.1073/pnas.96.22.12442 PubMed 10535941.
Backbone
  Vector backbone: pCI-neo
  Backbone size w/o insert (bp): 5500
  Vector type: Mammalian Expression
  Selectable markers: Neomycin (select with G418)
Growth in bacteria
  Bacterial resistance: Ampicillin, 100 μg/mL
  Growth temperature: 37°C
  Growth strain: DH5alpha
  Copy number: High Copy
Gene/Insert
  Gene/Insert name: Ski
  Species: H. sapiens (human)
  Insert size (bp): 2500
  GenBank ID: NM_003036.3
  Entrez Gene: SKI (a.k.a. SGS, SKV)
  Tag / fusion protein: HA (N terminal on insert)
  Cloning method: Restriction Enzyme; 5′ cloning site XhoI (not destroyed); 3′ cloning site HpaI (not destroyed)
  Sequencing primers: 5′ CMV-F; 3′ EBV-rev
Resource information
  A portion of this plasmid was derived from a plasmid made by: Dr. Shunsuke Ishii
Terms and licenses: Academic/Nonprofit Terms; Industry Terms: Not Available to Industry
Depositor comments: Ski was excised from a psp65 vector from S. Ishii. Ski was cloned into pCI-Neo-HA at the SmaI site. But the HA tag was later engineered to adjoin the ATG of Ski directly without intervening vector sequence. So the insert can be cut out with XhoI and HpaI.
How to cite: pCI-Neo HA-hSki was a gift from Bob Weinberg (Addgene plasmid # 10910 ; http://n2t.net/addgene:10910 ; RRID:Addgene_10910)
