[The description below was written by a language model from this plasmid's Addgene catalogue record and pLannotate feature annotations shown in this document.]
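Description:
pCI-Neo HA-hSki is a mammalian expression plasmid built on the pCI-neo backbone that drives expression of the human SKI proto-oncoprotein carrying an N-terminal HA epitope tag. It is propagated in E. coli as a high-copy plasmid through a ColE1/pUC-type origin and selected with ampicillin via the β-lactamase gene. An f1 origin is also present, which in principle permits single-stranded DNA production. For mammalian cells, a separate cassette consisting of the SV40 enhancer/early promoter, the neo (nptII) coding sequence and a synthetic polyadenylation signal allows G418 selection of stable transfectants. The sequenced record is about 8 kb, consistent with a roughly 5.5 kb backbone plus a roughly 2.5 kb insert.

The expression unit uses the human CMV immediate-early enhancer and promoter followed by the chimeric β-globin/immunoglobulin intron, which generally improves mRNA processing and expression. The SKI open reading frame comes next, and an SV40 polyadenylation signal lies downstream of it. A T7 promoter lies upstream of the insert and a T3 promoter fragment lies downstream in the opposite orientation, as is typical of this backbone. The HA tag is not separately annotated in the feature table. According to the depositor's notes, SKI was first placed at the SmaI site of a pCI-Neo-HA vector, and the tag was later re-engineered to abut the SKI start codon directly, without intervening vector sequence. The tagged insert can therefore be released with XhoI and HpaI.

SKI is annotated as a repressor of TGF-β signalling, and the associated publication concerns rapid degradation of Ski and SnoN in response to TGF-β. The construct therefore suits transient or stable expression of epitope-tagged Ski for detection, immunoprecipitation and protein stability studies.
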