Features (pLannotate 1.2.2; 19 found; start..end, strand, type, name):
    190..567     +  enhancer       CMV enhancer: human cytomegalovirus immediate early enhancer
    568..779     +  promoter       CMV promoter: human cytomegalovirus (CMV) immediate early promoter
    940..1072    +  intron         chimeric intron: chimera between introns from human β-globin and immunoglobulin heavy chain genes
   1117..1135    +  promoter       T7 promoter: promoter for bacteriophage T7 RNA polymerase
   1189..3372    +  CDS            SKI: SKI_HUMAN - Experimental evidence at protein level: Swiss-Prot protein existence level 1. May play a role in terminal differentiation of skeletal muscle cells but not in the determination of cells to the myogenic lineage. Functions as a repressor of TGF-beta signaling. From Homo sapiens (Human).
   3675..3692    -  promoter       T3 promoter (fragment): promoter for bacteriophage T3 RNA polymerase
   3710..3831    -  polyA_signal   SV40 poly(A) signal: SV40 polyadenylation signal
   3854..3922    -  CDS            large T antigen (fragment): large T antigen from SV40 (simian virus 40)
   3946..4013    +  CDS            lacZα (fragment): LacZα fragment of β-galactosidase; lacZ fragment
   4017..4445    +  rep_origin     f1 ori (sequence partly withheld): f1 bacteriophage origin of replication; arrow indicates direction of (+) strand synthesis
   4473..4524    -  misc_feature   bom (fragment): basis of mobility region from pBR322
   4589..4946    +  promoter       SV40 promoter: SV40 enhancer and early promoter
   4997..5788    +  CDS            neo: KKA2_KLEPN - Also known as kan, nptII. Experimental evidence at protein level: Swiss-Prot protein existence level 1. Resistance to kanamycin, neomycin, paromomycin, ribostamycin, butirosin and gentamicin B. From Klebsiella pneumoniae.
   5855..5903    +  polyA_signal   poly(A) signal: synthetic polyadenylation signal
   5923..5977    -  misc_feature   bom (fragment): basis of mobility region from pBR322
   6079..6114    -  CDS            rop (fragment): Rop protein, which maintains plasmids at low copy number; rop
   6209..6313    +  promoter       AmpR promoter: bla
   6314..7174    +  CDS            AmpR: β-lactamase; bla; confers resistance to ampicillin, carbenicillin, and related antibiotics
   7345..7933    +  rep_origin     ori: high-copy-number ColE1/pMB1/pBR322/pUC origin of replication
>Addgene plasmid #10910 | pCI-Neo HA-hSki | addgene full sequence | sequence record 190048 | Addgene NGS Result
ACGGTTCCTGGCCTTTTGCTGGCCTTTTGCTCACATGGCTCGACAGATCTTCAATATTGGCCATTAGCCA
TATTATTCATTGGTTATATAGCATAAATCAATATTGGCTATTGGCCATTGCATACGTTGTATCTATATCA
TAATATGTACATTTATATTGGCTCATGTCCAATATGACCGCCATGTTGGCATTGATTATTGACTAGTTAT
TAATAGTAATCAATTACGGGGTCATTAGTTCATAGCCCATATATGGAGTTCCGCGTTACATAACTTACGG
TAAATGGCCCGCCTGGCTGACCGCCCAACGACCCCCGCCCATTGACGTCAATAATGACGTATGTTCCCAT
AGTAACGCCAATAGGGACTTTCCATTGACGTCAATGGGTGGAGTATTTACGGTAAACTGCCCACTTGGCA
GTACATCAAGTGTATCATATGCCAAGTCCGCCCCCTATTGACGTCAATGACGGTAAATGGCCCGCCTGGC
ATTATGCCCAGTACATGACCTTACGGGACTTTCCTACTTGGCAGTACATCTACGTATTAGTCATCGCTAT
TACCATGGTGATGCGGTTTTGGCAGTACACCAATGGGCGTGGATAGCGGTTTGACTCACGGGGATTTCCA
AGTCTCCACCCCATTGACGTCAATGGGAGTTTGTTTTGGCACCAAAATCAACGGGACTTTCCAAAATGTC
GTAACAACTGCGATCGCCCGCCCCGTTGACGCAAATGGGCGGTAGGCGTGTACGGTGGGAGGTCTATATA
AGCAGAGCTCGTTTAGTGAACCGTCAGATCACTAGAAGCTTTATTGCGGTAGTTTATCACAGTTAAATTG
CTAACGCAGTCAGTGCTTCTGACACAACAGTCTCGAACTTAAGCTGCAGTGACTCTCTTAAGGTAGCCTT
GCAGAAGTTGGTCGTGAGGCACTGGGCAGGTAAGTATCAAGGTTACAAGACAGGTTTAAGGAGACCAATA
GAAACTGGGCTTGTCGAGACAGAGAAGACTCTTGCGTTTCTGATAGGCACCTATTGGTCTTACTGACATC
CACTTTGCCTTTCTCTCCACAGGTGTCCACTCCCAGTTCAATTACAGCTCTTAAGGCTAGAGTACTTAAT
ACGACTCACTATAGGCTAGCCTCGAGACCACCATGGGGTACCCATACGATGTCCCAGACTACGCTTCCAT
GGAGGCGGCGGCAGGCGGCCGCGGCTGTTTCCAGCCGCACCCGGGGCTGCAGAAGACGCTGGAGCAGTTC
CACCTGAGCTCCATGAGCTCGCTGGGCGGCCCGGCCGCTTTCTCGGCGCGCTGGGCGCAGGAGGCCTACA
AGAAGGAGAGCGCCAAGGAGGCGGGCGCGGCCGCGGTGCCGGCGCCGGTGCCCGCAGCCACCGAGCCGCC
GCCCGTGCTGCACCTGCCCGCCATCCAGCCGCCGCCGCCCGTGCTGCCCGGGCCCTTCTTCATGCCGTCC
GACCGCTCCACCGAGCGCTGCGAGACCGTACTGGAAGGCGAGACCATCTCGTGCTTCGTGGTGGGAGGCG
AGAAGCGCCTGTGTCTGCCGCAGATTCTCAACTCGGTGCTGCGCGACTTCTCGCTGCAGCAGATCAACGC
GGTGTGCGACGAGCTCCACATCTACTGCTCGCGCTGCACGGCCGACCAGCTGGAGATCCTCAAAGTCATG
GGCATCCTGCCCTTCTCGGCGCCCTCGTGCGGGCTCATCACCAAGACGGACGCCGAGCGCCTGTGCAACG
CGCTGCTCTACGGCGGCGCCTACCCGCCGCCCTGCAAGAAGGAGCTGGCCGCCAGCCTGGCGCTGGGCCT
GGAGCTCAGCGAGCGCAGCGTCCGCGTGTACCACGAGTGCTTCGGCAAGTGTAAGGGGCTGCTGGTGCCC
GAGCTCTACAGCAGCCCGAGCGCCGCCTGCATCCAGTGCCTGGACTGCCGCCTCATGTACCCGCCGCACA
AGTTCGTGGTGCACTCGCACAAGGCCCTGGAGAACCGGACCTGCCACTGGGGCTTCGACTCGGCCAACTG
GCGGGCCTACATCCTGCTGAGCCAGGATTACACGGGCAAGGAGGAGCAGGCGCGCCTCGGCCGCTGCCTG
GACGACGTGAAGGAGAAATTCGACTATGGCAACAAGTACAAGCGGCGGGTGCCCCGGGTCTCCTCTGAGC
CTCCGGCCTCCATAAGACCCAAAACAGATGACACCTCTTCCCAGTCCCCCGCGCCTTCCGAAAAGGACAA
GCCGTCCAGCTGGCTGCGGACCTTGGCCGGCTCTTCCAATAAGAGCCTGGGCTGTGTTCACCCTCGCCAG
CGCCTCTCTGCTTTCCGACCCTGGTCCCCCGCAGTGTCAGCGAGTGAGAAAGAGCTCTCCCCACACCTCC
CGGCCCTCATCCGAGACAGCTTCTACTCCTACAAGAGCTTTGAGACAGCCGTGGCGCCCAACGTGGCCCT
CGCACCGCCGGCCCAGCAGAAGGTTGTGAGCAGCCCTCCGTGTGCCGCCGCCGTCTCCCGGGCCCCCGAG
CCTCTCGCCACTTGCACCCAGCCTCGGAAGCGGAAGCTGACTGTGGACACCCCAGGAGCCCCAGAGACGC
TGGCGCCCGTGGCTGCCCCAGAGGAGGACAAGGACTCGGAGGCGGAGGTGGAAGTTGAAAGCAGGGAGGA
ATTCACCTCCTCCTTGTCCTCGCTCTCTTCCCCGTCCTTTACCTCATCCAGCTCCGCCAAGGACCTGGGC
TCCCCGGGTGCGCGTGCCCTGCCCTCGGCCGTCCCTGATGCTGCGGCCCCTGCCGACGCCCCCAGTGGGC
TGGAGGCGGAGCTGGAGCACCTGCGGCAGGCACTGGAGGGCGGCCTGGACACCAAGGAAGCCAAAGAGAA
GTTCCTGCATGAGGTGGTCAAGATGCGCGTGAAGCAGGAGGAGAAGCTCAGCGCAGCCCTGCAGGCCAAG
CGCAGCCTCCACCAGGAGCTGGAGTTCCTACGCGTGGCCAAGAAGGAGAAGCTGCGGGAGGCCACGGAGG
CCAAGCGTAACCTGCGGAAGGAGATCGAGCGTCTCCGCGCCGAGAACGAGAAGAAGATGAAAGAGGCCAA
CGAGTCACGGCTGCGCCTGAAGCGGGAGCTGGAGCAGGCGCGGCAGGCCCGGGTGTGCGACAAGGGCTGC
GAGGCGGGCCGCCTGCGCGCCAAGTACTCGGCCCAGATCGAAGACCTGCAGGTGAAGCTGCAGCACGCGG
AGGCGGACCGGGAGCAGCTGCGGGCCGACCTGCTGCGGGAGCGCGAGGCCCGGGAGCACCTGGAGAAGGT
GGTGAAGGAGCTGCAGGAACAGCTGTGGCCGCGGGCCCGCCCCGAGGCTGCGGGCAGCGAGGGCGCTGCG
GAGCTGGAGCCGTAGATTCCGTGCCTGCCGCCGCAGCGCCGCCGACAACGCGGGTGCAGGGGGGCGCGGC
TGGGCGGTGCAGCTCCGCCCGGCTCCGCCCCTGCAGCCCACACAGCACAACGTCTTACCGTGCCTATTAC
CAAGCGAGTGTTTGTAACCATGTAGTTTTGGAACCCACTGCAAAATTTTCTACTGGCCAAGTTCAAGTGA
GTAAGCCGCGTCCCCCAACTACAGCTGGAGACGGGGCCAGCTCGGCGGCCTGCTGGTCCTCTGCTTGCTG
GAACAGGTAGCAGTCCGGATCGGGCGGCCGCTTCCCTTTAGTGAGGGTTAATGCTTCGAGCAGACATGAT
AAGATACATTGATGAGTTTGGACAAACCACAACTAGAATGCAGTGAAAAAAATGCTTTATTTGTGAAATT
TGTGATGCTATTGCTTTATTTGTAACCATTATAAGCTGCAATAAACAAGTTAACAACAACAATTGCATTC
ATTTTATGTTTCAGGTTCAGGGGGAGATGTGGGAGGTTTTTTAAAGCAAGTAAAACCTCTACAAATGTGG
TAAAATCCGATAAGGATCGATCCGGGCTGGCGTAATAGCGAAGAGGCCCGCACCGATCGCCCTTCCCAAC
AGTTGCGCAGCCTGAATGGCGAATGG
[124 nt withheld, positions 4017-4140]
C
[91 nt withheld, positions 4142-4232]
A
[49 nt withheld, positions 4234-4282]
CCTTTGACGTTGGAGTCCACGTTCTTT
[37 nt withheld, positions 4310-4346]
ACCCTATCTCGGTCTATTCTTTTGATTTATAAGGGATTTTGCCGATTTCGGCCTATTGGTTAAAAAATGA
GCTGATTTAACAAAAATTTAACGCGAATTTTAACAAAATATTAACGCTTACAATTTCCTGATGCGGTATT
TTCTCCTTACGCATCTGTGCGGTATTTCACACCGCATACGCGGATCTGCGCAGCACCATGGCCTGAAATA
ACCTCTGAAAGAGGAACTTGGTTAGGTACCTTCTGAGGCGGAAAGAACCAGCTGTGGAATGTGTGTCAGT
TAGGGTGTGGAAAGTCCCCAGGCTCCCCAGCAGGCAGAAGTATGCAAAGCATGCATCTCAATTAGTCAGC
AACCAGGTGTGGAAAGTCCCCAGGCTCCCCAGCAGGCAGAAGTATGCAAAGCATGCATCTCAATTAGTCA
GCAACCATAGTCCCGCCCCTAACTCCGCCCATCCCGCCCCTAACTCCGCCCAGTTCCGCCCATTCTCCGC
CCCATGGCTGACTAATTTTTTTTATTTATGCAGAGGCCGAGGCCGCCTCGGCCTCTGAGCTATTCCAGAA
GTAGTGAGGAGGCTTTTTTGGAGGCCTAGGCTTTTGCAAAAAGCTTGATTCTTCTGACACAACAGTCTCG
AACTTAAGGCTAGAGCCACCATGATTGAACAAGATGGATTGCACGCAGGTTCTCCGGCCGCTTGGGTGGA
GAGGCTATTCGGCTATGACTGGGCACAACAGACAATCGGCTGCTCTGATGCCGCCGTGTTCCGGCTGTCA
GCGCAGGGGCGCCCGGTTCTTTTTGTCAAGACCGACCTGTCCGGTGCCCTGAATGAACTGCAGGACGAGG
CAGCGCGGCTATCGTGGCTGGCCACGACGGGCGTTCCTTGCGCAGCTGTGCTCGACGTTGTCACTGAAGC
GGGAAGGGACTGGCTGCTATTGGGCGAAGTGCCGGGGCAGGATCTCCTGTCATCTCACCTTGCTCCTGCC
GAGAAAGTATCCATCATGGCTGATGCAATGCGGCGGCTGCATACGCTTGATCCGGCTACCTGCCCATTCG
ACCACCAAGCGAAACATCGCATCGAGCGAGCACGTACTCGGATGGAAGCCGGTCTTGTCGATCAGGATGA
TCTGGACGAAGAGCATCAGGGGCTCGCGCCAGCCGAACTGTTCGCCAGGCTCAAGGCGCGCATGCCCGAC
GGCGAGGATCTCGTCGTGACCCATGGCGATGCCTGCTTGCCGAATATCATGGTGGAAAATGGCCGCTTTT
CTGGATTCATCGACTGTGGCCGGCTGGGTGTGGCGGACCGCTATCAGGACATAGCGTTGGCTACCCGTGA
TATTGCTGAAGAGCTTGGCGGCGAATGGGCTGACCGCTTCCTCGTGCTTTACGGTATCGCCGCTCCCGAT
TCGCAGCGCATCGCCTTCTATCGCCTTCTTGACGAGTTCTTCTGAGCGGGACTCTGGGGTTCGAAATGAC
CGACCAAGCGACGCCCAACCTGCCATCACGATGGCCGCAATAAAATATCTTTATTTTCATTACATCTGTG
TGTTGGTTTTTTGTGTGAATCGATAGCGATAAGGATCCGCGTATGGTGCACTCTCAGTACAATCTGCTCT
GATGCCGCATAGTTAAGCCAGCCCCGACACCCGCCAACACCCGCTGACGCGCCCTGACGGGCTTGTCTGC
TCCCGGCATCCGCTTACAGACAAGCTGTGACCGTCTCCGGGAGCTGCATGTGTCAGAGGTTTTCACCGTC
ATCACCGAAACGCGCGAGACGAAAGGGCCTCGTGATACGCCTATTTTTATAGGTTAATGTCATGATAATA
ATGGTTTCTTAGACGTCAGGTGGCACTTTTCGGGGAAATGTGCGCGGAACCCCTATTTGTTTATTTTTCT
AAATACATTCAAATATGTATCCGCTCATGAGACAATAACCCTGATAAATGCTTCAATAATATTGAAAAAG
GAAGAGTATGAGTATTCAACATTTCCGTGTCGCCCTTATTCCCTTTTTTGCGGCATTTTGCCTTCCTGTT
TTTGCTCACCCAGAAACGCTGGTGAAAGTAAAAGATGCTGAAGATCAGTTGGGTGCACGAGTGGGTTACA
TCGAACTGGATCTCAACAGCGGTAAGATCCTTGAGAGTTTTCGCCCCGAAGAACGTTTTCCAATGATGAG
CACTTTTAAAGTTCTGCTATGTGGCGCGGTATTATCCCGTATTGACGCCGGGCAAGAGCAACTCGGTCGC
CGCATACACTATTCTCAGAATGACTTGGTTGAGTACTCACCAGTCACAGAAAAGCATCTTACGGATGGCA
TGACAGTAAGAGAATTATGCAGTGCTGCCATAACCATGAGTGATAACACTGCGGCCAACTTACTTCTGAC
AACGATCGGAGGACCGAAGGAGCTAACCGCTTTTTTGCACAACATGGGGGATCATGTAACTCGCCTTGAT
CGTTGGGAACCGGAGCTGAATGAAGCCATACCAAACGACGAGCGTGACACCACGATGCCTGTAGCAATGG
CAACAACGTTGCGCAAACTATTAACTGGCGAACTACTTACTCTAGCTTCCCGGCAACAATTAATAGACTG
GATGGAGGCGGATAAAGTTGCAGGACCACTTCTGCGCTCGGCCCTTCCGGCTGGCTGGTTTATTGCTGAT
AAATCTGGAGCCGGTGAGCGTGGGTCTCGCGGTATCATTGCAGCACTGGGGCCAGATGGTAAGCCCTCCC
GTATCGTAGTTATCTACACGACGGGGAGTCAGGCAACTATGGATGAACGAAATAGACAGATCGCTGAGAT
AGGTGCCTCACTGATTAAGCATTGGTAACTGTCAGACCAAGTTTACTCATATATACTTTAGATTGATTTA
AAACTTCATTTTTAATTTAAAAGGATCTAGGTGAAGATCCTTTTTGATAATCTCATGACCAAAATCCCTT
AACGTGAGTTTTCGTTCCACTGAGCGTCAGACCCCGTAGAAAAGATCAAAGGATCTTCTTGAGATCCTTT
TTTTCTGCGCGTAATCTGCTGCTTGCAAACAAAAAAACCACCGCTACCAGCGGTGGTTTGTTTGCCGGAT
CAAGAGCTACCAACTCTTTTTCCGAAGGTAACTGGCTTCAGCAGAGCGCAGATACCAAATACTGTTCTTC
TAGTGTAGCCGTAGTTAGGCCACCACTTCAAGAACTCTGTAGCACCGCCTACATACCTCGCTCTGCTAAT
CCTGTTACCAGTGGCTGCTGCCAGTGGCGATAAGTCGTGTCTTACCGGGTTGGACTCAAGACGATAGTTA
CCGGATAAGGCGCAGCGGTCGGGCTGAACGGGGGGTTCGTGCACACAGCCCAGCTTGGAGCGAACGACCT
ACACCGAACTGAGATACCTACAGCGTGAGCTATGAGAAAGCGCCACGCTTCCCGAAGGGAGAAAGGCGGA
CAGGTATCCGGTAAGCGGCAGGGTCGGAACAGGAGAGCGCACGAGGGAGCTTCCAGGGGGAAACGCCTGG
TATCTTTATAGTCCTGTCGGGTTTCGCCACCTCTGACTTGAGCGTCGATTTTTGTGATGCTCGTCAGGGG
GGCGGAGCCTATGGAAAAACGCCAGCAACGCGGCCTTTTT
